Addgene plasmid #216426: pPOM001_P1_ConL6
Purpose: Allows multigene assembly with MoClo golden gate cloning. Part type 1 following the YeastToolkit MoClo grammar. Left connector.
Depositing lab: Tomáš Pluskal. Depositing organization: Institute of Organic Chemistry and Biochemistry, Academy of Sciences of the Czech Republic. Publication: POMBOX: A Fission Yeast Cloning Toolkit for Molecular and Synthetic Biology. Hebra T, Smrckova H, Elkatmis B, Prevorovsky M, Pluskal T. ACS Synth Biol. 2023 Nov 22. doi: 10.1021/acssynbio.3c00529. PubMed 37991801.
Backbone
  Vector backbone: pYTK001
  Vector type: Synthetic Biology
Growth in bacteria
  Bacterial resistance: Chloramphenicol, 25 μg/mL
  Growth temperature: 37°C
  Growth strain: DH5alpha
  Copy number: High Copy
Gene/Insert
  Gene/Insert name: Connector L6
  Species: Synthetic
  Insert size (bp): 184
  Cloning method: Golden Gate
Terms and licenses: Academic/Nonprofit Terms; Industry Terms: Not Available to Industry
How to cite: pPOM001_P1_ConL6 was a gift from Tomáš Pluskal (Addgene plasmid # 216426 ; http://n2t.net/addgene:216426 ; RRID:Addgene_216426)
