[The description below was written by a language model from this plasmid's Addgene catalogue record and pLannotate feature annotations shown in this document.]
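Description:
pPOM001_P1_ConL6 is a small (about 1.8 kb) synthetic-biology part plasmid from the POMBOX fission yeast cloning toolkit, built in the pYTK001 part-entry backbone of the YeastToolkit MoClo system. It is a bacterial storage vector only. The annotated features are a high-copy ColE1/pUC-type origin of replication and a chloramphenicol acetyltransferase (cat) gene driven by its native promoter and followed by the phage lambda t0 terminator, which together allow propagation and chloramphenicol selection in E. coli. No yeast origin, yeast marker or expression cassette is annotated, consistent with a plasmid meant to donate a part rather than to be used directly in yeast.

The payload is Connector L6, a 184 bp synthetic sequence introduced by Golden Gate cloning. The automated feature table does not annotate it, presumably because it is a non-coding synthetic element; it most likely lies in the unannotated region outside the origin and resistance cassette. In the YeastToolkit grammar it is a type 1 part, the left connector that occupies the first position of a transcription unit assembly. In that system, left and right connectors flank each assembled cassette and provide the Type IIS restriction sites and defined overhangs that set the order in which cassettes are joined at the next assembly level. The record does not detail the specific enzyme sites or overhangs of this part. Its stated use is to enable multigene assembly by MoClo Golden Gate cloning. As a sixth left connector, it presumably extends the number of transcription units that can be combined in one construct, although the record does not state this explicitly.
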