Features (pLannotate 1.2.2; 4 found; start..end, strand, type, name):
     11..45      -  terminator     lambda t0 terminator: minimal transcription terminator from phage lambda (Scholtissek and Grosse, 1987)
    119..775     -  CDS            cat: CAT_ECOLX - Experimental evidence at protein level: Swiss-Prot protein existence level 1. This enzyme is an effector of chloramphenicol resistance in bacteria. From Escherichia coli. This protein is used as a marker in many commonly used cloning vectors, such as pACYC184.
    776..873     -  promoter       cat promoter: promoter of the E. coli cat gene encoding chloramphenicol acetyltransferase
    957..1545    +  rep_origin     ori: high-copy-number ColE1/pMB1/pBR322/pUC origin of replication
>Addgene plasmid #216426 | pPOM001_P1_ConL6 | addgene full sequence | sequence record 427365 | Addgene NGS Result
GACCAGACCAATAAAAAACGCCCGGCGGCAACCGAGCGTTCTGAACAAATCCAGATGGAGTTCTGAGGTC
ATTACTGGATCTATCAACAGGAGTCCAAGCGAGCTCGATATCAAATTACGCCCCGCCCTGCCACTCATCG
CAGTACTGTTGTAATTCATTAAGCATTCTGCCGACATGGAAGCCATCACAAACGGCATGATGAACCTGAA
TCGCCAGCGGCATCAGCACCTTGTCGCCTTGCGTATAATATTTGCCCATGGTGAAAACGGGGGCGAAGAA
GTTGTCCATATTGGCCACGTTTAAATCAAAACTGGTGAAACTCACCCAGGGATTGGCTGAAACGAAAAAC
ATATTCTCAATAAACCCTTTAGGGAAATAGGCCAGGTTTTCACCGTAACACGCCACATCTTGCGAATATA
TGTGTAGAAACTGCCGGAAATCGTCGTGGTATTCACTCCAGAGCGATGAAAACGTTTCAGTTTGCTCATG
GAAAACGGTGTAACAAGGGTGAACACTATCCCATATCACCAGCTCACCGTCTTTCATTGCCATACGAAAT
TCCGGATGAGCATTCATCAGGCGGGCAAGAATGTGAATAAAGGCCGGATAAAACTTGTGCTTATTTTTCT
TTACGGTCTTTAAAAAGGCCGTAATATCCAGCTGAACGGTCTGGTTATAGGTACATTGAGCAACTGACTG
AAATGCCTCAAAATGTTCTTTACGATGCCATTGGGATATATCAACGGTGGTATATCCAGTGATTTTTTTC
TCCATTTTAGCTTCCTTAGCTCCTGAAAATCTCGATAACTCAAAAAATACGCCCGGTAGTGATCTTATTT
CATTATGGTGAAAGTTGGAACCTCTTACGTGCCCGATCAATCATGACCAAAATCCCTTAACGTGAGTTTT
CGTTCCACTGAGCGTCAGACCCCGTAGAAAAGATCAAAGGATCTTCTTGAGATCCTTTTTTTCTGCGCGT
AATCTGCTGCTTGCAAACAAAAAAACCACCGCTACCAGCGGTGGTTTGTTTGCCGGATCAAGAGCTACCA
ACTCTTTTTCCGAAGGTAACTGGCTTCAGCAGAGCGCAGATACCAAATACTGTTCTTCTAGTGTAGCCGT
AGTTAGGCCACCACTTCAAGAACTCTGTAGCACCGCCTACATACCTCGCTCTGCTAATCCTGTTACCAGT
GGCTGCTGCCAGTGGCGATAAGTCGTGTCTTACCGGGTTGGACTCAAGACGATAGTTACCGGATAAGGCG
CAGCGGTCGGGCTGAACGGGGGGTTCGTGCACACAGCCCAGCTTGGAGCGAACGACCTACACCGAACTGA
GATACCTACAGCGTGAGCTATGAGAAAGCGCCACGCTTCCCGAAGGGAGAAAGGCGGACAGGTATCCGGT
AAGCGGCAGGGTCGGAACAGGAGAGCGCACGAGGGAGCTTCCAGGGGGAAACGCCTGGTATCTTTATAGT
CCTGTCGGGTTTCGCCACCTCTGACTTGAGCGTCGATTTTTGTGATGCTCGTCAGGGGGGCGGAGCCTAT
GGAAAAACGCCAGCAACGCGGCCTTTTTACGGTTCCTGGCCTTTTGCTGGCCTTTTGCTCACATGTTCTT
TCCTGCGTTATCCCCTGATTCTGTGGATAACCGTAGTCGGTCTCACCCTGAATTCGCATCTAGATAGGCG
TCGATGCCGATCCCGAGGATGATAACCGATACTCGATCCCGTCACGACCGGCTGAAATACCAACATCAGT
ATTCCCAGGCTAGAGTGTGTGGTTAGTACGCACGAAACTTCGGCGGTAGGATCCACCGTCACAAGTGCGT
CTCAAGTCATCACGCTACAAACGTGA
